>Addgene plasmid #20379 | Luc-SIRT1 3'UTR | addgene partial sequence | sequence record 26230 | 20379 with Luc-F
GAAGTACCGAAAGGTCTTACCGGAAAACTCGACGCAAGAAAAATCAGAGAGATCCTCATAAAGGCCAAGA
AGGGCGGAAAGTCCAAATTGCTCGAGTGATGAAAGCTGCGCACTAGTGAGGGAGCTCTGTAATAATTGTG
CAGGTACAGGAATTGTTCCACCAGCATTAGGAACTTTAGCATGTCAAAATGAATGTTTACTTGTGAACTC
GATAGAGCAAGGAAACCAGAAAGGTGTAATATTTATAGGTTGGTAAAATAGATTGTTTTTCATGGATAAT
TTTTAACTTCATTATTTCTGTACTTGTACAAACTCAACACTAACTTTTTTTTTTTTTTTTAAAAAAAAGG
TACTAAGTATCTTCAATCAGCTGTTGGCCAAGACTAACTTTCTTTTAAAGGTTCATTTGTATGATAAATT
CATATGTGTATATATAATTTTTTTTGTTTTGTCTAGTGAGTTTCAACATTTTTAAAGTTTTCAAAAAGCC
ATCGGAATGTTAAATTAATGTAAAGGGAACAGCTAATCTAGACCAAAGAATGGTATTTTCACTTTTCTTT
GTAACATTGAATGGTTTGAAGTACTCAAAATCTGTTACGCTAAACTTTTGATTCTTTAACACAATTATTT
TTAAACACTGGCATTTTCC
