>Addgene plasmid #20379 | Luc-SIRT1 3'UTR | addgene partial sequence | sequence record 26231 | 20379 with SIRT1U-F
CGTTGTAAACGACGGCCAGTGCCAAGCTAGCGGCCGCATACAAAAAACCAACACACAGATCCAATGAAAA
TAAAAGATCCTTTATTAAGCTTAACTGTTTAAACCTCTGGCAGTAATGGTCCTAGCTGGGTGTTTTATGC
ATAAAGAACAGCTATATTTCAAACCCTTTTTATTGTAATAAATACTAAAGCAACAGAGGAATACTTTATT
AATTTAGGAGTGATGTTCAAAAATGGTCTGAAAAATAAATGCTTACTGTGCAATTTCATAAAGTATGAAC
TTCTTGAAAGACTAGAAGCTTTTGCAGCTGAGAAAGTTGATCTCTAGTTTTAAGGCAGGCTAAGCTTTTA
AATAAAGATAAATTATAAGAACTAATTTCATTCATTAACTATTCTGCTATTACAAGTTACATCACCATGT
TCATCTCCATAATACTAGGCTAGCAGTTTGGTATTTAACACCAAATCCTCCCAATGGGAGACATGTACTT
TCTGGCTGAATTACAATTAACATCTTATTACTTTGGAACTGTATAATCAGGGGCCTGTTGCTCTCCTCAT
TAATGGAAAACAGCAGTCCAAAATATTACACTCTCCCCAGTAGAAGTACCATTATTATAGATTCNNANNN
NNTTTGCATATTCACATTTTGGCNAGTTTANNNNNNGTGGAAAAGATCAATGCAAGCTCTACCACAGTGA
TAGGTATTTAAACAACAATGGCAAATATTTCAAAACTAANGGGATCCNGGCAGGCACTAATGTTTCTAAA
GCAACTGAAACATTTCCAAAGCAN
