[The description below was written by a language model from this plasmid's Addgene catalogue record.]
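Description:
Luc-SIRT1 3'UTR is a luciferase reporter plasmid built on the pMIR-REPORT backbone (about 6.5 kb without insert), a vector designed for testing microRNA target sites in mammalian cells. It carries a roughly 1.4 kb fragment corresponding to the 3' untranslated region of human SIRT1 (sirtuin 1, also known as SIR2L1 or SIR2alpha), cloned by restriction digestion between PmeI and SacI sites, both of which remain intact. In this type of reporter the candidate UTR sits downstream of the luciferase coding sequence, so the luciferase transcript takes on the post-transcriptional regulatory properties of the inserted UTR. The plasmid is propagated in E. coli under ampicillin selection. The record does not state the copy number, the promoter driving luciferase, or any mammalian selection marker, and no feature table is available to confirm the detailed layout.

The construct is used to ask whether the SIRT1 3'UTR mediates repression by microRNAs. When a microRNA binds its target site within the UTR, translation or stability of the reporter mRNA falls, which is read out as reduced luciferase activity compared with controls. The associated publication concerns miR-34a repression of SIRT1 and its role in regulating apoptosis, so the plasmid serves as the wild-type UTR reporter for testing that interaction. The depositor notes some mismatches between the sequenced insert and the NCBI reference sequence for the SIRT1 UTR. The depositing lab is aware of these differences and does not expect them to affect function.
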