Addgene plasmid #20379: Luc-SIRT1 3'UTR
Depositing lab: Charles Lowenstein. Depositing organization: Johns Hopkins University and School of Medicine. Publication: miR-34a repression of SIRT1 regulates apoptosis. Yamakuchi M, Ferlito M, Lowenstein CJ. Proc Natl Acad Sci U S A. 2008 Sep 9. 105(36):13421-6. 10.1073/pnas.0801613105 PubMed 18755897.
Backbone
  Vector backbone: pMIR-REPORT
  Backbone size w/o insert (bp): 6470
  Vector type: Luciferase
Growth in bacteria
  Bacterial resistance: Ampicillin, 100 μg/mL
  Growth temperature: 37°C
  Growth strain: DH5alpha
  Copy number: Unknown
Gene/Insert
  Gene/Insert name: SIRT1 (alt name: sirtuin (silent mating type information regulation 2 homolog) 1)
  Species: H. sapiens (human)
  Insert size (bp): 1420
  Mutation: 3'UTR of SIRT1
  Entrez Gene: SIRT1 (a.k.a. SIR2, SIR2L1, SIR2alpha)
  Cloning method: Restriction Enzyme; 5′ cloning site PmeI (not destroyed); 3′ cloning site SacI (not destroyed)
  Sequencing primers: 5′ N/A
Terms and licenses: Academic/Nonprofit Terms; Industry Terms: Not Available to Industry
Depositor comments: There are mismatches between Addgene's sequence and NCBI sequence for SIRT1 UTR. Deposit is aware of these changes and doesn't think they affect function.
How to cite: Luc-SIRT1 3'UTR was a gift from Charles Lowenstein (Addgene plasmid # 20379 ; http://n2t.net/addgene:20379 ; RRID:Addgene_20379)
